>Addgene plasmid #155126 | pCS2-QFGal4-SV40pA | addgene full sequence | sequence record 310831 | Addgene NGS Result
[49 nt withheld, positions 1-49]
CCCATTCGCCATTCAGGCTGCGCAACTGTTGGGAAGGGCGATCGGTGCGGGCCTCTTCGCTATTACGCCA
GTCGACCGCCAATTCAATATGGCGTATATGGACTCATGCCAATTCAATATGGTGGATCTGGACCTGTGCC
AATTCAATATGGCGTATATGGACTCGTGCCAATTCAATATGGTGGATCTGGACCCCAGCCAATTCAATAT
GGCGGACTTGGCACCATGCCAATTCAATATGGCGGACCTGGCACTGTGCCAACTGGGGAGGGGTCTACTT
GGCACGGTGCCAAGTTTGAGGAGGGGTCTTGGCCCTGTGCCAAGTCCGCCATATTGAATTGGCATGGTGC
CAATAATGGCGGCCATATTGGCTATATGCCAGGATCAATATATAGGCAATATCCAATATGGCCCTATGCC
AATATGGCTATTGGCCAGGTTCAATACTATGTATTGGCCCTATGCCATATAGTATTCCATATATGGGTTT
TCCTATTGACGTAGATAGCCCCTCCCAATGGGCGGTCCCATATACCATATATGGGGCTTCCTAATACCGC
CCATAGCCACTCCCCCATTGACGTCAATGGTCTCTATATATGGTCTTTCCTATTGACGTCATATGGGCGG
TCCTATTGACGTATATGGCGCCTCCCCCATTGACGTCAATTACGGTAAATGGCCCGCCTGGCTCAATGCC
CATTGACGTCAATAGGACCACCCACCATTGACGTCAATGGGATGGCTCATTGCCCATTCATATCCGTTCT
CACGCCCCCTATTGACGTCAATGACGGTAAATGGCCCACTTGGCAGTACATCAATATCTATTAATAGTAA
CTTGGCAAGTACATTACTATTGGAAGTACGCCAGGGTACATTGGCAGTACTCCCATTGACGTCAATGGCG
GTAAATGGCCCGCGATGGCTGCCAAGTACATCCCCATTGACGTCAATGGGGAGGGGCAATGACGCAAATG
GGCGTTCCATTGACGTAAATGGGCGGTAGGCGTGCCTAATGGGAGGTCTATATAAGCAATGCTCGTTTAG
GGAACCGCCATTCTGCCTGGGGACGTCGGAGCAAGCTTGATTTAGGTGACACTATAGAATACAAGCTACT
TGTTCTTTTTGCAGGATCCTCGCCGCCACCATGCCGCCTAAACGCAAGACACTCAATGCCGCTGCCGAAG
CCAATGCCCACGCTGATGGCCATGCTGATGGCAATGCTGATGGTCATGTCGCTAACACTGCAGCAAGCAG
CAACAACGCCCGTTTTGCGGACTTGACCAACATTGACACACCCGGCCTCGGCCCTACCACGACGACGTTA
CTTGTCGAGCCCGCTCGTTCGAAACGCCAGAGAGTCTCGAGGGCCTGTGATCAGTGTCGAGCTGCACGTG
AAAAGTGTGATGGAATCCAGCCGGCTTGCTTCCCCTGTGTGTCGCAGGGCCGGTCGTGTACCTACCAGGC
CAGTCCCAAGAAGCGAGGAGTCCAGACGGGCTACATCCGCACTCTCGAACTGGCTCTGGCTTGGATGTTC
GAGAACGTTGCCCGCAGCGAGGACGCCCTCCACAATCTTTTGGTCCGTGATGCTGGCCAGGGCAGCGCTC
TCCTGGTCGGCAAAGACTCGCCTGCTGCAGAACGCCTGCATGCAAGATGGGCGACGAGTCGAGTCAACAA
AAGCATCACCCGTCTTCTCTCAGGTGCTAGCACTAGTAGCGCCGGTCAACAGCAACAGCTGCAATCATTA
GTGCCACTGACCCCGTCTGCTTTGTTTGGTGGCGCCAATTTTAATCAAAGTGGGAATATTGCTGATAGCT
CATTGTCCTTCACTTTCACTAACAGTAGCAACGGTCCGAACCTCATAACAACTCAAACAAATTCTCAAGC
GCTTTCACAACCAATTGCCTCCTCTAACGTTCATGATAACTTCATGAATAATGAAATCACGGCTAGTAAA
ATTGATGATGGTAATAATTCAAAACCACTGTCACCTGGTTGGACGGACCAAACTGCGTATAACGCGTTTG
GAATCACTACAGGGATGTTTAATACCACTACAATGGATGATGTATATAACTATCTATTCGATGATGAAGA
TACCCCACCAAACCCAAAAAAAGAGTAAATCTAGAACTATAGTGAGTCGTATTACGTAGATCCAGACATG
ATAAGATACATTGATGAGTTTGGACAAACCACAACTAGAATGCAGTGAAAAAAATGCTTTATTTGTGAAA
TTTGTGATGCTATTGCTTTATTTGTAACCATTATAAGCTGCAATAAACAAGTTAACAACAACAATTGCAT
TCATTTTATGTTTCAGGTTCAGGGGGAGGTGTGGGAGGTTTTTTAATTCGCGGCCGCGGCGCCAATGCAT
TGGGCCCGGTACCCAGCTTTTGTTCCCTTTAGTGAGGGTTAATTGCGCGCTTGGCGTAATCATGGTCATA
GCTGTTTCCTGTGTGAAATTGTTATCCGCTCACAATTCCACACAACATACGAGCCGGGAGCATAAAGTGT
AAAGCCTGGGGTGCCTAATGAGTGAGCTAACTCACATTAATTGCGTTGCGCTCACTGCCCGCTTTCCAGT
CGGGAAACCTGTCGTGCCAGCTGCATTAATGAATCGGCCAACGCGCGGGGAGAGGCGGTTTGCGTATTGG
GCGCTCTTCCGCTTCCTCGCTCACTGACTCGCTGCGCTCGGTCGTTCGGCTGCGGCGAGCGGTATCAGCT
CACTCAAAGGCGGTAATACGGTTATCCACAGAATCAGGGGATAACGCAGGAAAGAACATGTGAGCAAAAG
GCCAGCAAAAGGCCAGGAACCGTAAAAAGGCCGCGTTGCTGGCGTTTTTCCATAGGCTCCGCCCCCCTGA
CGAGCATCACAAAAATCGACGCTCAAGTCAGAGGTGGCGAAACCCGACAGGACTATAAAGATACCAGGCG
TTTCCCCCTGGAAGCTCCCTCGTGCGCTCTCCTGTTCCGACCCTGCCGCTTACCGGATACCTGTCCGCCT
TTCTCCCTTCGGGAAGCGTGGCGCTTTCTCATAGCTCACGCTGTAGGTATCTCAGTTCGGTGTAGGTCGT
TCGCTCCAAGCTGGGCTGTGTGCACGAACCCCCCGTTCAGCCCGACCGCTGCGCCTTATCCGGTAACTAT
CGTCTTGAGTCCAACCCGGTAAGACACGACTTATCGCCACTGGCAGCAGCCACTGGTAACAGGATTAGCA
GAGCGAGGTATGTAGGCGGTGCTACAGAGTTCTTGAAGTGGTGGCCTAACTACGGCTACACTAGAAGAAC
AGTATTTGGTATCTGCGCTCTGCTGAAGCCAGTTACCTTCGGAAAAAGAGTTGGTAGCTCTTGATCCGGC
AAACAAACCACCGCTGGTAGCGGTGGTTTTTTTGTTTGCAAGCAGCAGATTACGCGCAGAAAAAAAGGAT
CTCAAGAAGATCCTTTGATCTTTTCTACGGGGTCTGACGCTCAGTGGAACGAAAACTCACGTTAAGGGAT
TTTGGTCATGAGATTATCAAAAAGGATCTTCACCTAGATCCTTTTAAATTAAAAATGAAGTTTTAAATCA
ATCTAAAGTATATATGAGTAAACTTGGTCTGACAGTTACCAATGCTTAATCAGTGAGGCACCTATCTCAG
CGATCTGTCTATTTCGTTCATCCATAGTTGCCTGACTCCCCGTCGTGTAGATAACTACGATACGGGAGGG
CTTACCATCTGGCCCCAGTGCTGCAATGATACCGCGAGACCCACGCTCACCGGCTCCAGATTTATCAGCA
ATAAACCAGCCAGCCGGAAGGGCCGAGCGCAGAAGTGGTCCTGCAACTTTATCCGCCTCCATCCAGTCTA
TTAATTGTTGCCGGGAAGCTAGAGTAAGTAGTTCGCCAGTTAATAGTTTGCGCAACGTTGTTGCCATTGC
TACAGGCATCGTGGTGTCACGCTCGTCGTTTGGTATGGCTTCATTCAGCTCCGGTTCCCAACGATCAAGG
CGAGTTACATGATCCCCCATGTTGTGCAAAAAAGCGGTTAGCTCCTTCGGTCCTCCGATCGTTGTCAGAA
GTAAGTTGGCCGCAGTGTTATCACTCATGGTTATGGCAGCACTGCATAATTCTCTTACTGTCATGCCATC
CGTAAGATGCTTTTCTGTGACTGGTGAGTACTCAACCAAGTCATTCTGAGAATAGTGTATGCGGCGACCG
AGTTGCTCTTGCCCGGCGTCAATACGGGATAATACCGCGCCACATAGCAGAACTTTAAAAGTGCTCATCA
TTGGAAAACGTTCTTCGGGGCGAAAACTCTCAAGGATCTTACCGCTGTTGAGATCCAGTTCGATGTAACC
CACTCGTGCACCCAACTGATCTTCAGCATCTTTTACTTTCACCAGCGTTTCTGGGTGAGCAAAAACAGGA
AGGCAAAATGCCGCAAAAAAGGGAATAAGGGCGACACGGAAATGTTGAATACTCATACTCTTCCTTTTTC
AATATTATTGAAGCATTTATCAGGGTTATTGTCTCATGAGCGGATACATATTTGAATGTATTTAGAAAAA
TAAACAAATAGGGGTTCCGCGCACATTTCCCCGAAAAGTGCCACCTAAATTGTAAGCGTTAATATTTTGT
TAAAATTCGCGTTAAATTTTTGTTAAATCAGCTCATTTTTTAACCAATAGGCCGAAATCGGCAAAATCCC
TTATAAATCAAAAGAATAGACCGAGATAGGGT
[37 nt withheld, positions 4772-4808]
AAAGAACGTGGACTCCAACGTCAAAGG
[49 nt withheld, positions 4836-4884]
T
[91 nt withheld, positions 4886-4976]
G
[75 nt withheld, positions 4978-5052]
Features (pLannotate 1.2.2; 16 found; start..end, strand, type, name):
     54..120     -  CDS            lacZα (fragment): LacZα fragment of β-galactosidase; lacZ fragment
    127..1104    +  promoter       CMV IE94 promoter: enhancer/promoter region of simian cytomegalovirus major immediate early transcription unit IE94
   1139..1157    +  promoter       SP6 promoter: promoter for bacteriophage SP6 RNA polymerase
   1200..1787    +  CDS            qa-1f (fragment): QA1F_NEUCR - Protein predicted: Swiss-Prot protein existence level 4. Transcription activation of genes for enzymes and proteins of quinate metabolism by binding to a 16 base-pair sequence (consensus 5'- GGRTAARYRYTTAYCC-3') in front of each Qa genes. From Neurospora crassa (strain ATCC 24698 / 74-OR23-1A / CBS 708.71 / DSM 1257 / FGSC 987).
   1833..2177    +  CDS            GAL4 activation domain: activation domain of the GAL4 transcriptional activator; Saccharomyces cerevisiae GAL4 (truncated)
   2186..2203    -  promoter       T7 promoter (fragment): promoter for bacteriophage T7 RNA polymerase
   2208..2342    -  polyA_signal   SV40 poly(A) signal: SV40 polyadenylation signal
   2455..2473    -  promoter       T3 promoter: promoter for bacteriophage T3 RNA polymerase
   2518..2534    -  protein_bind   lac operator: The lac repressor binds to the lac operator to inhibit transcription in E. coli. This inhibition can be relieved by adding lactose or isopropyl-β-D-thiogalactopyranoside (IPTG). lac repressor encoded by lacI
   2542..2572    -  promoter       lac promoter: promoter for the E. coli lac operon
   2587..2608    -  protein_bind   CAP binding site: CAP binding activates transcription in the presence of cAMP. E. coli catabolite activator protein
   2621..2713    -  CDS            lacI (fragment): lac repressor; lacI; The lac repressor binds to the lac operator to inhibit transcription in E. coli. This inhibition can be relieved by adding lactose or isopropyl-β-D-thiogalactopyranoside (IPTG).
   2896..3484    -  rep_origin     ori: high-copy-number ColE1/pMB1/pBR322/pUC origin of replication
   3655..4515    -  CDS            AmpR: β-lactamase; bla; confers resistance to ampicillin, carbenicillin, and related antibiotics
   4516..4620    -  promoter       AmpR promoter: bla
   4673..49      -  rep_origin     f1 ori (across the origin) (sequence partly withheld): f1 bacteriophage origin of replication; arrow indicates direction of (+) strand synthesis
