[The description below was written by a language model from this plasmid's Addgene catalogue record and pLannotate feature annotations shown in this document.]
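Description:
pCS2-QFGal4-SV40pA is a pCS2+-based plasmid of about 5.05 kb, designed mainly as a template for in vitro transcription of QFGal4 mRNA, and catalogued as a mammalian and zebrafish expression vector. It is maintained in E. coli as a high-copy plasmid through a ColE1/pUC-type origin and selected with ampicillin via the β-lactamase gene. An f1 origin and remnants of the lac region (lacZα and lacI fragments, lac promoter and operator, CAP site) are carried over from the backbone.

The roughly 1 kb insert, cloned between BamHI and XbaI sites that both remain intact, encodes a chimeric transcriptional activator. An N-terminal portion of the Neurospora crassa quinate regulator QF (qa-1f) is annotated upstream of the activation domain of Saccharomyces cerevisiae GAL4. The native QF protein binds a 16 bp consensus sequence upstream of the qa genes, and the annotation does not specify which functional domains the retained fragment includes. The coding region lies downstream of two promoters in tandem. The simian CMV IE94 enhancer/promoter can drive expression from injected or transfected DNA in vertebrate cells, and the SP6 promoter allows synthesis of sense RNA in vitro. An SV40 polyadenylation signal follows the insert, and T7 (partial) and T3 promoters sit downstream in the antisense orientation, as is typical of pCS2+.

According to the depositor, the plasmid can be linearized with NotI for run-off synthesis of QFGal4 transcript. The associated work describes an optimized QF binary expression system for zebrafish, so the mRNA would presumably be used to supply the activator in embryos, although the record does not describe the responder constructs.
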