Addgene plasmid #155126: pCS2-QFGal4-SV40pA
Purpose: In vitro transcription of QFGal4 mRNA
Depositing lab: Bret Pearson. Depositing organization: Hospital for Sick Children. Publication: An optimized QF-binary expression system for use in zebrafish. Burgess J, Burrows JT, Sadhak R, Chiang S, Weiss A, D'Amata C, Molinaro AM, Zhu S, Long M, Hu C, Krause HM, Pearson BJ. Dev Biol. 2020 Jul 19. pii: S0012-1606(20)30202-5. doi: 10.1016/j.ydbio.2020.07.007. PubMed 32697972.
Backbone
  Vector backbone: pCS2+
  Backbone size w/o insert (bp): 4053
  Total vector size (bp): 5055
  Vector type: Mammalian Expression ; Expression in zebrafish
Growth in bacteria
  Bacterial resistance: Ampicillin, 100 μg/mL
  Growth temperature: 37°C
  Growth strain: DH5alpha
  Copy number: High Copy
Gene/Insert
  Gene/Insert name: QFGal4
  Species: S. cerevisiae (budding yeast); Neurospora crassa
  Insert size (bp): 1002
  GenBank ID: 855828 3875756
  Promoter: SP6
  Cloning method: Restriction Enzyme; 5′ cloning site BamHI (not destroyed); 3′ cloning site XbaI (not destroyed)
  Sequencing primers: 5′ ATT TAG GTG ACA CTA TAG; 3′ GGA TAA CAA TTT CAC ACA GG
Terms and licenses: Academic/Nonprofit Terms; Industry Terms: Not Available to Industry
Depositor comments: Can be linearized with NotI for in vitro synthesis of QFGal4
How to cite: pCS2-QFGal4-SV40pA was a gift from Bret Pearson (Addgene plasmid # 155126 ; http://n2t.net/addgene:155126 ; RRID:Addgene_155126)
